>Addgene plasmid #245311 | AA388 | addgene full sequence | sequence record 487878 | Addgene NGS Result
TCGCGCGTTTCGGTGATGACGGTGAAAACCTCTGACACATGCAGCTCCCGGAGACGGTCACAGCTTGTCT
GTAAGCGGATGCCGGGAGCAGACAAGCCCGTCAGGGCGCGTCAGCGGGTGTTGGCGGGTGTCGGGGCTGG
CTTAACTATGCGGCATCAGAGCAGATTGTACTGAGAGTGCACCATATGCGGTGTGAAATACCGCACAGAT
GCGTAAGGAGAAAATACCGCATCAGGCGCCATTCGCCATTCAGGCTGCGCAACTGTTGGGAAGGGCGATC
GGTGCGGGCCTCTTCGCTATTACGCCAGCTGGCGAAAGGGGGATGTGCTGCAAGGCGATTAAGTTGGGTA
ACGCCAGGGTTTTCCCAGTCACGACGTTGTAAAACGACGGCCAGAGAATTCGAGCTCGGTACCTCGCGAA
TACATCTAGATGAAGACGTAGGAGCCACCATGAAACGGACAGCCGACGGAAGCGAGTTCGAGTCACCAAA
GAAGAAGCGGAAAGTCAGTTCTGAGGTGGAGTTTTCCCACGAGTACTGGATGAGACATGCCCTGACCCTG
GCCAAGAGGGCACGGGATGAGAGGAAGGCGCCTGTGGGAGCCGTGCTGGTGCTGAACAATAGAGTGATCG
GCGAGGGCTGGAACAGAGCCATCGGCCTGCACGACCCAACAGCCCATGCCGAAATTATAGCCCTGAGACA
GGGCGGCCTGGTCATGCAGAACTACAGACTGATTGACGCCACCCTGTACGTGACATTCGAGCCTTGCGTG
ATGTGCGCCGGCGCCATGATCAACTCTAGGATCGGCCGCGTGGTGTTTGGCGTGAGGAACTCAAAAAGAG
GCGCCGCAGGCTCCCTGATGAACGTGCTGAACTACCCCGGAATGAATCACCGCGTCGAAATTACCGAGGG
AATCCTGGCAGATGAATGTGCCGCCCTGCTGTGCGATTTCTATCGGATGCCTAGACAGGTGTTCAATGCT
CAGAAGAAGGCCCAGAGCTCCATCAACTCTGGCGGATCTAGCGGAGGATCCTCTGGCAGCGAGACACCAG
GAACAAGCGAGTCAGCAACACCAGAGAGCAGTGGCGGCAGCAGCGGCGGCAGCAGTCTTCATCGGATCCC
GGGCCCGTCGACTGCAGAGGCCTGCATGCAAGCTTGGTGTAATCATGGTCATAGCTGTTTCCTGTGTGAA
ATTGTTATCCGCTCACAATTCCACACAACATACGAGCCGGAAGCATAAAGTGTAAAGCCTGGGGTGCCTA
ATGAGTGAGCTAACTCACATTAATTGCGTTGCGCTCACTGCCCGCTTTCCAGTCGGGAAACCTGTCGTGC
CAGCTGCATTAATGAATCGGCCAACGCGCGGGGAGAGGCGGTTTGCGTATTGGGCGCTCTTCCGCTTCCT
CGCTCACTGACTCGCTGCGCTCGGTCGTTCGGCTGCGGCGAGCGGTATCAGCTCACTCAAAGGCGGTAAT
ACGGTTATCCACAGAATCAGGGGATAACGCAGGAAAGAACATGTGAGCAAAAGGCCAGCAAAAGGCCAGG
AACCGTAAAAAGGCCGCGTTGCTGGCGTTTTTCCATAGGCTCCGCCCCCCTGACGAGCATCACAAAAATC
GACGCTCAAGTCAGAGGTGGCGAAACCCGACAGGACTATAAAGATACCAGGCGTTTCCCCCTGGAAGCTC
CCTCGTGCGCTCTCCTGTTCCGACCCTGCCGCTTACCGGATACCTGTCCGCCTTTCTCCCTTCGGGAAGC
GTGGCGCTTTCTCATAGCTCACGCTGTAGGTATCTCAGTTCGGTGTAGGTCGTTCGCTCCAAGCTGGGCT
GTGTGCACGAACCCCCCGTTCAGCCCGACCGCTGCGCCTTATCCGGTAACTATCGTCTTGAGTCCAACCC
GGTAAGACACGACTTATCGCCACTGGCAGCAGCCACTGGTAACAGGATTAGCAGAGCGAGGTATGTAGGC
GGTGCTACAGAGTTCTTGAAGTGGTGGCCTAACTACGGCTACACTAGAAGAACAGTATTTGGTATCTGCG
CTCTGCTGAAGCCAGTTACCTTCGGAAAAAGAGTTGGTAGCTCTTGATCCGGCAAACAAACCACCGCTGG
TAGCGGTGGTTTTTTTGTTTGCAAGCAGCAGATTACGCGCAGAAAAAAAGGATCTCAAGAAGATCCTTTG
ATCTTTTCTACGGGGTCTGACGCTCAGTGGAACGAAAACTCACGTTAAGGGATTTTGGTCATGAGATTAT
CAAAAAGGATCTTCACCTAGATCCTTTTAAATTAAAAATGAAGTTTTAAATCAAGCCCAATCTGAATAAT
GTTACAACCAATTAACCAATTCTGATTAGAAAAACTCATCGAGCATCAAATGAAACTGCAATTTATTCAT
ATCAGGATTATCAATACCATATTTTTGAAAAAGCCGTTTCTGTAATGAAGGAGAAAACTCACCGAGGCAG
TTCCATAGGATGGCAAGATCCTGGTATCGGTCTGCGATTCCGACTCGTCCAACATCAATACAACCTATTA
ATTTCCCCTCGTCAAAAATAAGGTTATCAAGTGAGAAATCACCATGAGTGACGACTGAATCCGGTGAGAA
TGGCAAAAGTTTATGCATTTCTTTCCAGACTTGTTCAACAGGCCAGCCATTACGCTCGTCATCAAAATCA
CTCGCATCAACCAAACCGTTATTCATTCGTGATTGCGCCTGAGCGAGACGAAATACGCGATCGCTGTTAA
AAGGACAATTACAAACAGGAATCGAATGCAACCGGCGCAGGAACACTGCCAGCGCATCAACAATATTTTC
ACCTGAATCAGGATATTCTTCTAATACCTGGAATGCTGTTTTTCCGGGGATCGCAGTGGTGAGTAACCAT
GCATCATCAGGAGTACGGATAAAATGCTTGATGGTCGGAAGAGGCATAAATTCCGTCAGCCAGTTTAGTC
TGACCATCTCATCTGTAACATCATTGGCAACGCTACCTTTGCCATGTTTCAGAAACAACTCTGGCGCATC
GGGCTTCCCATACAAGCGATAGATTGTCGCACCTGATTGCCCGACATTATCGCGAGCCCATTTATACCCA
TATAAATCAGCATCCATGTTGGAATTTAATCGCGGCCTCGACGTTTCCCGTTGAATATGGCTCATAACAC
CCCTTGTATTACTGTTTATGTAAGCAGACAGTTTTATTGTTCATGATGATATATTTTTATCTTGTGCAAT
GTAACATCAGAGATTTTGAGACACGGGCCAGAGCTGCA
Features (pLannotate 1.2.2; 10 found; start..end, strand, type, name):
    137..236     +  misc_feature   bom (fragment): basis of mobility region from pBR322
    242..399     -  CDS            lacZα (fragment): LacZα fragment of β-galactosidase; lacZ fragment
    510..1001    +  CDS            tadA: TADA_ECOLI - Also known as yfhC. Experimental evidence at protein level: Swiss-Prot protein existence level 1. Catalyzes the deamination of adenosine to inosine at the wobble position 34 of tRNA(Arg2). Essential for cell viability. From Escherichia coli (strain K12).
   1192..1208    -  protein_bind   lac operator: The lac repressor binds to the lac operator to inhibit transcription in E. coli. This inhibition can be relieved by adding lactose or isopropyl-β-D-thiogalactopyranoside (IPTG). lac repressor encoded by lacI
   1216..1246    -  promoter       lac promoter: promoter for the E. coli lac operon
   1261..1282    -  protein_bind   CAP binding site: CAP binding activates transcription in the presence of cAMP. E. coli catabolite activator protein
   1295..1387    -  CDS            lacI (fragment): lac repressor; lacI; The lac repressor binds to the lac operator to inhibit transcription in E. coli. This inhibition can be relieved by adding lactose or isopropyl-β-D-thiogalactopyranoside (IPTG).
   1570..2158    -  rep_origin     ori: high-copy-number ColE1/pMB1/pBR322/pUC origin of replication
   2336..3145    -  CDS            KanR: aminoglycoside phosphotransferase; aph(3')-Ia; confers resistance to kanamycin in bacteria or G418 (Geneticin®) in eukaryotes
   3252..35      +  CDS            rop (fragment) (across the origin): Rop protein, which maintains plasmids at low copy number; rop
