[The description below was written by a language model from this plasmid's Addgene catalogue record and pLannotate feature annotations shown in this document.]
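Description:
AA388 is a 3,258-nt module plasmid from the Fragmid modular cloning toolkit, built by gene synthesis in the pUC57-Kan_v1 backbone. It is catalogued as a bacterial expression vector, but it works as a storage and donor plasmid for a single part. It is propagated at high copy in E. coli from the ColE1/pUC-type origin and selected with kanamycin through the aph(3')-Ia aminoglycoside phosphotransferase gene. The remaining annotated backbone features are typical pUC-family remnants: fragments of bom, rop and lacI, plus the lac promoter, lac operator and CAP binding site adjoining a truncated lacZα.

The payload is a synthetic coding sequence named TadA-CDd, designated as an "N' terminus" fragment, meaning it is intended to sit at the amino-terminal position of an assembled fusion protein. The annotation software matches a roughly 490-bp region on the forward strand to E. coli tadA, the tRNA-specific adenosine deaminase, consistent with an engineered TadA derivative. TadA variants are widely used as the deaminase domain of base editors. The "CD" naming suggests a variant evolved toward cytidine deamination, but the record does not describe the substitutions or the activity of this version.

The insert lies between the lacZα fragment and the lac promoter region and runs opposite to the lac promoter. No promoter, terminator, tag or linker dedicated to its expression is annotated. The assembly sites used to release the fragment are not listed either. The plasmid therefore serves as a building block to be combined with other Fragmid modules, such as a Cas protein and regulatory elements, in a destination vector, rather than being expressed on its own.
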