Addgene plasmid #245311: AA388
Purpose: Fragmid fragment: (N' terminus) TadA-CDd
Depositing lab: John Doench & David Root. Depositing organization: Broad Institute.
Backbone
  Vector backbone: pUC57-Kan_v1
  Vector type: Bacterial Expression
Growth in bacteria
  Bacterial resistance: Kanamycin, 50 μg/mL
  Growth temperature: 37°C
  Growth strain: DH5alpha
  Copy number: High Copy
Gene/Insert
  Gene/Insert name: TadA-CDd
  Species: Synthetic
  Mutation: None
  Cloning method: Gene Synthesis
Terms and licenses: Academic/Nonprofit Terms; Industry Terms: Not Available to Industry
How to cite: AA388 was a gift from John Doench & David Root (Addgene plasmid # 245311 ; http://n2t.net/addgene:245311 ; RRID:Addgene_245311)
